>Addgene plasmid #146504 | pCIneo-lambdaN-HA-HsDCP1a-withDmTD_H | depositor full sequence | sequence record 288950 | Full Sequence
TCAATATTGGCCATTAGCCATATTATTCATTGGTTATATAGCATAAATCAATATTGGCTATTGGCCATTG
CATACGTTGTATCTATATCATAATATGTACATTTATATTGGCTCATGTCCAATATGACCGCCATGTTGGC
ATTGATTATTGACTAGTTATTAATAGTAATCAATTACGGGGTCATTAGTTCATAGCCCATATATGGAGTT
CCGCGTTACATAACTTACGGTAAATGGCCCGCCTGGCTGACCGCCCAACGACCCCCGCCCATTGACGTCA
ATAATGACGTATGTTCCCATAGTAACGCCAATAGGGACTTTCCATTGACGTCAATGGGTGGAGTATTTAC
GGTAAACTGCCCACTTGGCAGTACATCAAGTGTATCATATGCCAAGTCCGCCCCCTATTGACGTCAATGA
CGGTAAATGGCCCGCCTGGCATTATGCCCAGTACATGACCTTACGGGACTTTCCTACTTGGCAGTACATC
TACGTATTAGTCATCGCTATTACCATGGTGATGCGGTTTTGGCAGTACACCAATGGGCGTGGATAGCGGT
TTGACTCACGGGGATTTCCAAGTCTCCACCCCATTGACGTCAATGGGAGTTTGTTTTGGCACCAAAATCA
ACGGGACTTTCCAAAATGTCGTAACAACTGCGATCGCCCGCCCCGTTGACGCAAATGGGCGGTAGGCGTG
TACGGTGGGAGGTCTATATAAGCAGAGCTCGTTTAGTGAACCGTCAGATCACTAGAAGCTTTATTGCGGT
AGTTTATCACAGTTAAATTGCTAACGCAGTCAGTGCTTCTGACACAACAGTCTCGAACTTAAGCTGCAGT
GACTCTCTTAAGGTAGCCTTGCAGAAGTTGGTCGTGAGGCACTGGGCAGGTAAGTATCAAGGTTACAAGA
CAGGTTTAAGGAGACCAATAGAAACTGGGCTTGTCGAGACAGAGAAGACTCTTGCGTTTCTGATAGGCAC
CTATTGGTCTTACTGACATCCACTTTGCCTTTCTCTCCACAGGTGTCCACTCCCAGTTCAATTACAGCTC
TTAAGGCTAGAGTACTTAATACGACTCACTATAGGCTAGCACCATGGACGCACAAACACGACGACGTGAG
CGTCGCGCTGAGAAACAAGCTCAATGGAAAGCTGCAAACCCACCGCTCGAGAATTCAATGGCTTACCCAT
ACGATGTTCCAGATTACGCTATGGAGGCGCTGAGTCGAGCTGGGCAGGAGATGAGCCTAGCGGCCCTGAA
GCAACACGACCCCTATATCACCAGCATCGCAGACCTCACGGGCCAGGTCGCTCTGTACACCTTCTGCCCC
AAGGCCAACCAGTGGGAGAAGACTGATATAGAAGGGACCTTATTCGTATATCGAAGGTCAGCTTCCCCTT
ACCATGGTTTTACCATTGTGAATCGACTAAATATGCACAATCTAGTCGAACCAGTGAATAAAGATTTGGA
ATTTCAGCTCCATGAACCATTTCTTCTGTATAGAAATGCAAGCTTGTCGATATATAGTATCTGGTTTTAT
GACAAGAATGACTGTCACCGCATAGCAAAACTCATGGCTGATGTGGTAGAAGAGGAGACACGGCGATCCC
AGCAAGCTGCTCGGGACAAACAGAGTCCCAGCCAGGCCAATGGCTGCAGCGACCACAGGCCCATCGACAT
CCTGGAGATGCTGAGCAGAGCCAAGGATGAGTATGAGAGGAATCAGATGGGTGACTCAAATATCTCCAGC
CCTGGGTTACAGCCAAGCACTCAGCTCTCCAATCTGGGAAGCACCGAGACTCTAGAAGAAATGCCCTCCG
GGTCACAGGATAAGTCTGCTCCATCTGGACACAAGCATCTGACGGTAGAAGAGTTATTTGGAACCTCTTT
GCCAAAGGAACAACCAGCAGTTGTGGGTCTGGATTCAGAAGAAATGGAGAGGTTGCCAGGAGATGCCTCC
CAGAAAGAGCCCAATTCATTCCTACCATTTCCCTTTGAGCAGTTAGGAGGAGCCCCTCAATCAGAAACCC
TGGGTGTCCCTTCTGCTGCCCACCATTCAGTCCAGCCTGAAATCACCACCCCGGTGCTAATCACTCCAGC
CTCCATCACACAGTCCAATGAAAAGCATGCTCCAACCTACACAATCCCGTTGAGCCCTGTTCTCAGTCCC
ACTCTGCCAGCTGAAGCTCCTACTGCACAGGTTCCCCCCAGCTTACCTCGAAACAGCACCATGATGCAGG
CAGTGAAGACCACGCCTAGACAGAGGTCTCCACTCCTGAACCAGCCAGTCCCTGAGCTAAGCCATGCCAG
TCTGATTGCCAACCAGAGCCCCTTCAGGGCCCCATTGAACGTGACGAACACAGCTGGCACATCCCTCCCA
AGCGTTGATCTTCTCCAGAAACTCAGGTTGACCCCACAGCATGACCAAATACAGACACAACCACTTGGGA
AAGGTGCAATGGTAGCCAGCTTTTCTCCGGCAGCTGGTCAGCTAGCCACACCTGAGAGCTTCATAGAGCC
TCCCTCTAAGACAGCAGCAGCAAGAGTGGCGGCCTCAGCCTCCCTGAGCAACATGGTGCTTGCTCCCCTT
CAGTCTATGCAGCAGAACCAGGATCCTGAAGTATTTGTGCAGCCTAAGGTGTTATCCAGTGCCATCCCGG
TTGCAGGCGCCCCACTGGTTACTGCAACGACCACTGCAGTGTCTTCAGTCCTGCTGGCCCCAAGTGTTTT
CCAGCAGACAGTTACAAGATCTTCGGACCTTGAGAGGAAAGCCAGCTCCCCTTCTCCTCTAACTATTGGA
ACGCCAGAAAGTCAGCAGCCACAGCAGCCACTGCTGAACTCGACGCAGTTCGTCCAGGCCTTCACGTACC
TTATCCAGAACGATAAGGAGTTTGCCAACAAGCTGCACAAGGCCTACCTGAACGGCTGTTCCAATCTACT
GCTGGACTCCAGCTCCACATATCAATGAGGCGGCCGCTTCCCTTTAGTGAGGGTTAATGCTTCGAGCAGA
CATGATAAGATACATTGATGAGTTTGGACAAACCACAACTAGAATGCAGTGAAAAAAATGCTTTATTTGT
GAAATTTGTGATGCTATTGCTTTATTTGTAACCATTATAAGCTGCAATAAACAAGTTAACAACAACAATT
GCATTCATTTTATGTTTCAGGTTCAGGGGGAGATGTGGGAGGTTTTTTAAAGCAAGTAAAACCTCTACAA
ATGTGGTAAAATCCGATAAGGATCGATCCGGGCTGGCGTAATAGCGAAGAGGCCCGCACCGATCGCCCTT
CCCAACAGTTGCGCAGCCTGAATGGCGAATGG
[124 nt withheld, positions 3323-3446]
C
[91 nt withheld, positions 3448-3538]
A
[49 nt withheld, positions 3540-3588]
CCTTTGACGTTGGAGTCCACGTTCTTT
[37 nt withheld, positions 3616-3652]
ACCCTATCTCGGTCTATTCTTTTGATTTATAAGGGATTTTGCCGATTTCGGCCTATTGGTTAAAAAATGA
GCTGATTTAACAAAAATTTAACGCGAATTTTAACAAAATATTAACGCTTACAATTTCCTGATGCGGTATT
TTCTCCTTACGCATCTGTGCGGTATTTCACACCGCATACGCGGATCTGCGCAGCACCATGGCCTGAAATA
ACCTCTGAAAGAGGAACTTGGTTAGGTACCTTCTGAGGCGGAAAGAACCAGCTGTGGAATGTGTGTCAGT
TAGGGTGTGGAAAGTCCCCAGGCTCCCCAGCAGGCAGAAGTATGCAAAGCATGCATCTCAATTAGTCAGC
AACCAGGTGTGGAAAGTCCCCAGGCTCCCCAGCAGGCAGAAGTATGCAAAGCATGCATCTCAATTAGTCA
GCAACCATAGTCCCGCCCCTAACTCCGCCCATCCCGCCCCTAACTCCGCCCAGTTCCGCCCATTCTCCGC
CCCATGGCTGACTAATTTTTTTTATTTATGCAGAGGCCGAGGCCGCCTCGGCCTCTGAGCTATTCCAGAA
GTAGTGAGGAGGCTTTTTTGGAGGCCTAGGCTTTTGCAAAAAGCTTGATTCTTCTGACACAACAGTCTCG
AACTTAAGGCTAGAGCCACCATGATTGAACAAGATGGATTGCACGCAGGTTCTCCGGCCGCTTGGGTGGA
GAGGCTATTCGGCTATGACTGGGCACAACAGACAATCGGCTGCTCTGATGCCGCCGTGTTCCGGCTGTCA
GCGCAGGGGCGCCCGGTTCTTTTTGTCAAGACCGACCTGTCCGGTGCCCTGAATGAACTGCAGGACGAGG
CAGCGCGGCTATCGTGGCTGGCCACGACGGGCGTTCCTTGCGCAGCTGTGCTCGACGTTGTCACTGAAGC
GGGAAGGGACTGGCTGCTATTGGGCGAAGTGCCGGGGCAGGATCTCCTGTCATCTCACCTTGCTCCTGCC
GAGAAAGTATCCATCATGGCTGATGCAATGCGGCGGCTGCATACGCTTGATCCGGCTACCTGCCCATTCG
ACCACCAAGCGAAACATCGCATCGAGCGAGCACGTACTCGGATGGAAGCCGGTCTTGTCGATCAGGATGA
TCTGGACGAAGAGCATCAGGGGCTCGCGCCAGCCGAACTGTTCGCCAGGCTCAAGGCGCGCATGCCCGAC
GGCGAGGATCTCGTCGTGACCCATGGCGATGCCTGCTTGCCGAATATCATGGTGGAAAATGGCCGCTTTT
CTGGATTCATCGACTGTGGCCGGCTGGGTGTGGCGGACCGCTATCAGGACATAGCGTTGGCTACCCGTGA
TATTGCTGAAGAGCTTGGCGGCGAATGGGCTGACCGCTTCCTCGTGCTTTACGGTATCGCCGCTCCCGAT
TCGCAGCGCATCGCCTTCTATCGCCTTCTTGACGAGTTCTTCTGAGCGGGACTCTGGGGTTCGAAATGAC
CGACCAAGCGACGCCCAACCTGCCATCACGATGGCCGCAATAAAATATCTTTATTTTCATTACATCTGTG
TGTTGGTTTTTTGTGTGAATCGATAGCGATAAGGATCCGCGTATGGTGCACTCTCAGTACAATCTGCTCT
GATGCCGCATAGTTAAGCCAGCCCCGACACCCGCCAACACCCGCTGACGCGCCCTGACGGGCTTGTCTGC
TCCCGGCATCCGCTTACAGACAAGCTGTGACCGTCTCCGGGAGCTGCATGTGTCAGAGGTTTTCACCGTC
ATCACCGAAACGCGCGAGACGAAAGGGCCTCGTGATACGCCTATTTTTATAGGTTAATGTCATGATAATA
ATGGTTTCTTAGACGTCAGGTGGCACTTTTCGGGGAAATGTGCGCGGAACCCCTATTTGTTTATTTTTCT
AAATACATTCAAATATGTATCCGCTCATGAGACAATAACCCTGATAAATGCTTCAATAATATTGAAAAAG
GAAGAGTATGAGTATTCAACATTTCCGTGTCGCCCTTATTCCCTTTTTTGCGGCATTTTGCCTTCCTGTT
TTTGCTCACCCAGAAACGCTGGTGAAAGTAAAAGATGCTGAAGATCAGTTGGGTGCACGAGTGGGTTACA
TCGAACTGGATCTCAACAGCGGTAAGATCCTTGAGAGTTTTCGCCCCGAAGAACGTTTTCCAATGATGAG
CACTTTTAAAGTTCTGCTATGTGGCGCGGTATTATCCCGTATTGACGCCGGGCAAGAGCAACTCGGTCGC
CGCATACACTATTCTCAGAATGACTTGGTTGAGTACTCACCAGTCACAGAAAAGCATCTTACGGATGGCA
TGACAGTAAGAGAATTATGCAGTGCTGCCATAACCATGAGTGATAACACTGCGGCCAACTTACTTCTGAC
AACGATCGGAGGACCGAAGGAGCTAACCGCTTTTTTGCACAACATGGGGGATCATGTAACTCGCCTTGAT
CGTTGGGAACCGGAGCTGAATGAAGCCATACCAAACGACGAGCGTGACACCACGATGCCTGTAGCAATGG
CAACAACGTTGCGCAAACTATTAACTGGCGAACTACTTACTCTAGCTTCCCGGCAACAATTAATAGACTG
GATGGAGGCGGATAAAGTTGCAGGACCACTTCTGCGCTCGGCCCTTCCGGCTGGCTGGTTTATTGCTGAT
AAATCTGGAGCCGGTGAGCGTGGGTCTCGCGGTATCATTGCAGCACTGGGGCCAGATGGTAAGCCCTCCC
GTATCGTAGTTATCTACACGACGGGGAGTCAGGCAACTATGGATGAACGAAATAGACAGATCGCTGAGAT
AGGTGCCTCACTGATTAAGCATTGGTAACTGTCAGACCAAGTTTACTCATATATACTTTAGATTGATTTA
AAACTTCATTTTTAATTTAAAAGGATCTAGGTGAAGATCCTTTTTGATAATCTCATGACCAAAATCCCTT
AACGTGAGTTTTCGTTCCACTGAGCGTCAGACCCCGTAGAAAAGATCAAAGGATCTTCTTGAGATCCTTT
TTTTCTGCGCGTAATCTGCTGCTTGCAAACAAAAAAACCACCGCTACCAGCGGTGGTTTGTTTGCCGGAT
CAAGAGCTACCAACTCTTTTTCCGAAGGTAACTGGCTTCAGCAGAGCGCAGATACCAAATACTGTTCTTC
TAGTGTAGCCGTAGTTAGGCCACCACTTCAAGAACTCTGTAGCACCGCCTACATACCTCGCTCTGCTAAT
CCTGTTACCAGTGGCTGCTGCCAGTGGCGATAAGTCGTGTCTTACCGGGTTGGACTCAAGACGATAGTTA
CCGGATAAGGCGCAGCGGTCGGGCTGAACGGGGGGTTCGTGCACACAGCCCAGCTTGGAGCGAACGACCT
ACACCGAACTGAGATACCTACAGCGTGAGCTATGAGAAAGCGCCACGCTTCCCGAAGGGAGAAAGGCGGA
CAGGTATCCGGTAAGCGGCAGGGTCGGAACAGGAGAGCGCACGAGGGAGCTTCCAGGGGGAAACGCCTGG
TATCTTTATAGTCCTGTCGGGTTTCGCCACCTCTGACTTGAGCGTCGATTTTTGTGATGCTCGTCAGGGG
GGCGGAGCCTATGGAAAAACGCCAGCAACGCGGCCTTTTTACGGTTCCTGGCCTTTTGCTGGCCTTTTGC
TCACATGGCTCGACAGATCT
Features (pLannotate 1.2.2; 20 found; start..end, strand, type, name):
    140..517     +  enhancer       CMV enhancer: human cytomegalovirus immediate early enhancer
    518..729     +  promoter       CMV promoter: human cytomegalovirus (CMV) immediate early promoter
    890..1022    +  intron         chimeric intron: chimera between introns from human β-globin and immunoglobulin heavy chain genes
   1067..1085    +  promoter       T7 promoter: promoter for bacteriophage T7 RNA polymerase
   1094..1201    +  CDS            N (fragment): REGN_LAMBD - Experimental evidence at protein level: Swiss-Prot protein existence level 1. Plays a role as a transcriptional antitermination factor that allows the virus to initiate its lytic phase. Activates expression of the delayed viral early genes by modifying host RNA polymerase (RNAP) into a form that is resistant to termination signals. This antitermination function requires the host NusA protein which serves to stabilize the interaction between antitermination protein N and host RNA polymerase. From Escherichia phage lambda (Bacteriophage lambda).
   1211..2920    +  CDS            DCP1A: DCP1A_HUMAN - Also known as SMIF. Experimental evidence at protein level: Swiss-Prot protein existence level 1. Necessary for the degradation of mRNAs, both in normal mRNA turnover and in nonsense-mediated mRNA decay. Removes the 7-methyl guanine cap structure from mRNA molecules, yielding a 5'-phosphorylated mRNA fragment and 7m-GDP. Contributes to the transactivation of target genes after stimulation by TGFB1. From Homo sapiens (Human).
   2981..2998    -  promoter       T3 promoter (fragment): promoter for bacteriophage T3 RNA polymerase
   3016..3137    -  polyA_signal   SV40 poly(A) signal: SV40 polyadenylation signal
   3160..3228    -  CDS            large T antigen (fragment): large T antigen from SV40 (simian virus 40)
   3252..3319    +  CDS            lacZα (fragment): LacZα fragment of β-galactosidase; lacZ fragment
   3323..3751    +  rep_origin     f1 ori (sequence partly withheld): f1 bacteriophage origin of replication; arrow indicates direction of (+) strand synthesis
   3779..3830    -  misc_feature   bom (fragment): basis of mobility region from pBR322
   3895..4252    +  promoter       SV40 promoter: SV40 enhancer and early promoter
   4303..5094    +  CDS            neo: KKA2_KLEPN - Also known as kan, nptII. Experimental evidence at protein level: Swiss-Prot protein existence level 1. Resistance to kanamycin, neomycin, paromomycin, ribostamycin, butirosin and gentamicin B. From Klebsiella pneumoniae.
   5161..5209    +  polyA_signal   poly(A) signal: synthetic polyadenylation signal
   5229..5283    -  misc_feature   bom (fragment): basis of mobility region from pBR322
   5385..5420    -  CDS            rop (fragment): Rop protein, which maintains plasmids at low copy number; rop
   5515..5619    +  promoter       AmpR promoter: bla
   5620..6480    +  CDS            AmpR: β-lactamase; bla; confers resistance to ampicillin, carbenicillin, and related antibiotics
   6651..7239    +  rep_origin     ori: high-copy-number ColE1/pMB1/pBR322/pUC origin of replication
