[The description below was written by a language model from this plasmid's Addgene catalogue record and pLannotate feature annotations shown in this document.]
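Description:
pCIneo-lambdaN-HA-HsDCP1a-withDmTD_H is a 7.3 kb mammalian expression plasmid built on the pCI-neo backbone. It is propagated in E. coli as a high-copy plasmid through a ColE1/pUC-type origin and selected with ampicillin via the β-lactamase gene. An f1 origin is also present, allowing single-stranded DNA production. For mammalian cells, a separate cassette places the neomycin phosphotransferase gene under the SV40 enhancer/early promoter with a synthetic poly(A) signal, so stable transfectants can be selected with G418.

The expression unit is driven by the human CMV immediate-early enhancer and promoter. This is followed by the chimeric β-globin/immunoglobulin intron, which improves transcript processing and expression, and the unit is terminated by the SV40 polyadenylation signal. A T7 promoter upstream of the coding region and a partial T3 promoter downstream flank the insert. The open reading frame begins with a fragment of the bacteriophage lambda N protein, the short peptide that binds boxB RNA hairpins, and continues into human DCP1A, a component of the mRNA decapping complex. The plasmid name also indicates an HA epitope tag between the two, although the feature table does not annotate it separately. The "withDmTD" designation, read alongside the associated study on DCP1 trimerization, suggests that the human protein carries the Drosophila melanogaster trimerization domain. The record does not spell out the swap or its boundaries, and the annotation simply labels the whole region as DCP1A.

LambdaN-HA fusions of this kind are typically used in tethering assays, where the fusion is recruited to a boxB-containing reporter mRNA, with the HA tag allowing detection or immunoprecipitation. The record itself states only mammalian expression as the purpose.
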