Addgene plasmid #146504: pCIneo-lambdaN-HA-HsDCP1a-withDmTD_H
Purpose: Mammalian Expression of HsDcp1a-withDmTD
Depositing lab: Elisa Izaurralde. Depositing organization: Max Planck Institute for Developmental Biology. Publication: DCP1 forms asymmetric trimers to assemble into active mRNA decapping complexes in metazoa. Tritschler F, Braun JE, Motz C, Igreja C, Haas G, Truffault V, Izaurralde E, Weichenrieder O. Proc Natl Acad Sci U S A. 2009 Dec 22. 106(51):21591-6. 10.1073/pnas.0909871106 PubMed 19966221.
Backbone
  Vector backbone: pCI-neo
  Vector type: Mammalian Expression
Growth in bacteria
  Bacterial resistance: Ampicillin, 100 μg/mL
  Growth temperature: 37°C
  Growth strain: DH5alpha
  Copy number: High Copy
Gene/Insert
  Gene/Insert name: HsDcp1a-withDmTD
  Species: H. sapiens (human)
  Entrez Gene: DCP1A (a.k.a. HSA275986, Nbla00360, SMAD4IP1, SMIF)
  Cloning method: Unknown
Terms and licenses: Academic/Nonprofit Terms; Industry Terms: Not Available to Industry
Depositor comments: Plasmids from this collection were made available to the research community and donated after the lab closed. Please note that the sequence provided by the depositing laboratory may be theoretical/predicted or based on Sanger sequencing results. There may be discrepancies between sequencing results obtained by Addgene and the depositor sequence. If an Addgene verified sequence is not available, please contact before placing your order to request that our lab fully sequence the plasmid.
How to cite: pCIneo-lambdaN-HA-HsDCP1a-withDmTD_H was a gift from Elisa Izaurralde (Addgene plasmid # 146504 ; http://n2t.net/addgene:146504 ; RRID:Addgene_146504)
